Addgene plasmid #226392: pcDNA3.1(-).TagRFP.T-2A-V5-T217D.Tau2N4R-WPRE
Purpose: Expresses tau propagation ORF with V5 tag on T217D mutant 2N4R tau
Depositing lab: Bradley Hyman. Depositing organization: Massachusetts General Hospital. Publication: Alzheimer disease-associated tau post-translational modification mimics impact tau propagation and uptake. Dickson JR, Sobolewski RGR, Fernandes AR, Cooper JM, Fan Z, Chung M, Donahue C, Oakley DH, Strickland DK, Hyman BT. J Neuropathol Exp Neurol. 2025 Jun 1;84(6):459-470. doi: 10.1093/jnen/nlaf007. PubMed 39984820.
Backbone
  Vector backbone: pcDNA3.1(-)
  Backbone size w/o insert (bp): 5427
  Vector type: Mammalian Expression
Growth in bacteria
  Bacterial resistance: Ampicillin, 100 μg/mL
  Growth temperature: 37°C
  Growth strain: DH5alpha
  Copy number: High Copy
Gene/Insert
  Gene/Insert name: Tau2N4R
  Species: H. sapiens (human); synthetic
  Insert size (bp): 2174
  Mutation: T217D, Tau2N4R
  Entrez Gene: MAPT (a.k.a. DDPAC, FTD1, FTDP-17, MAPTL, MSTD, MTBT1, MTBT2, PPND, PPP1R103, TAU, Tau-PHF6, tau-40)
  Tag / fusion protein: TagRFP.T.2A.V5 (N terminal on insert)
  Cloning method: Other
Terms and licenses: Academic/Nonprofit Terms; Industry Terms: Not Available to Industry
How to cite: pcDNA3.1(-).TagRFP.T-2A-V5-T217D.Tau2N4R-WPRE was a gift from Bradley Hyman (Addgene plasmid # 226392 ; http://n2t.net/addgene:226392 ; RRID:Addgene_226392)
