[The description below was written by a language model from this plasmid's Addgene catalogue record and pLannotate feature annotations shown in this document.]
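Description:
pcDNA3.1(-).TagRFP.T-2A-V5-T217D.Tau2N4R-WPRE is a mammalian expression plasmid built on the pcDNA3.1(-) backbone, with a full sequenced length of about 8.3 kb. It is maintained in E. coli through a high-copy ColE1/pUC-type origin and an ampicillin resistance gene (β-lactamase) driven by its own promoter. An f1 origin is also present. For selection in mammalian cells the backbone carries a neomycin/kanamycin phosphotransferase gene under the SV40 early promoter, terminated by an SV40 polyadenylation signal. Several short annotated fragments (HIV-1 LTR, ble, lacI, bom) appear to be partial matches within backbone sequence rather than functional parts.

The payload is a single open reading frame transcribed from the CMV immediate early enhancer and promoter, with a T7 promoter just upstream of the insert. It encodes the red fluorescent protein TagRFP-T, followed by a 2A self-cleaving peptide (named in the record, and lying in the unannotated gap between the reporter and the tag), then a V5 epitope tag fused to the N terminus of human 2N4R tau (MAPT) carrying the T217D substitution. A WPRE placed after the coding sequence enhances transcript stability and expression, and the bovine growth hormone polyadenylation signal terminates the message. Because the 2A element separates the products during translation, expressing cells are marked by red fluorescence while producing V5-tagged tau as a separate protein. Cells that contain V5-tau without the red marker can therefore be read as recipients of transferred tau. The T217D change serves as a mimic of a disease-associated post-translational modification (aspartate is commonly used to imitate phosphorylation), and the construct is intended for studies of how such modifications affect tau propagation and uptake.
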