Features (pLannotate 1.2.2; 24 found; start..end, strand, type, name):
     28..80      -  misc_feature   bom (fragment): basis of mobility region from pBR322
    235..614     +  enhancer       CMV enhancer: human cytomegalovirus immediate early enhancer
    615..818     +  promoter       CMV promoter: human cytomegalovirus (CMV) immediate early promoter
    814..847     +  LTR            5' LTR (truncated) (fragment): truncated 5' long terminal repeat (LTR) from HIV-1
    863..881     +  promoter       T7 promoter: promoter for bacteriophage T7 RNA polymerase
    921..973     +  misc_feature   MCS: multiple cloning site
    987..1718    +  CDS            TagRFP-T: TagRFP-T is a basic (constitutively fluorescent) red fluorescent protein published in 2008, derived from Entacmaea quadricolor. It has low acid sensitivity.
   1791..1832    +  CDS            V5 tag: epitope tag from simian virus 5
   1839..3158    +  CDS            MAPT (sequence partly withheld): TAU_SPECI - Experimental evidence at protein level: Swiss-Prot protein existence level 1. Promotes microtubule assembly and stability, and might be involved in the establishment and maintenance of neuronal polarity. The C-terminus binds axonal microtubules while the N-terminus binds neural plasma membrane components, suggesting that tau functions as a linker protein between both. Axonal polarity is predetermined by tau localization (in the neuronal cell) in the domain of the cell body defined by the centrosome. The short isoforms allow plasticity of the cytoskeleton whereas the longer isoforms
   3178..3766    +  misc_feature   WPRE: woodchuck hepatitis virus posttranscriptional regulatory element
   3865..4089    +  polyA_signal   bGH poly(A) signal: bovine growth hormone polyadenylation signal
   4093..4114    +  promoter       SV40 promoter (fragment): SV40 enhancer and early promoter
   4135..4563    +  rep_origin     f1 ori (sequence partly withheld): f1 bacteriophage origin of replication; arrow indicates direction of (+) strand synthesis
   4577..4906    +  promoter       SV40 promoter: SV40 enhancer and early promoter
   4973..5764    +  CDS            neo: KKA2_KLEPN - Also known as kan, nptII. Experimental evidence at protein level: Swiss-Prot protein existence level 1. Resistance to kanamycin, neomycin, paromomycin, ribostamycin, butirosin and gentamicin B. From Klebsiella pneumoniae.
   5788..5946    +  CDS            ble (fragment): BLE_KLEPN - Experimental evidence at protein level: Swiss-Prot protein existence level 1. Binding protein with a strong affinity to the bleomycin family of antibiotics. Binds to CL990; an antimitotic-antibiotic compound. From Klebsiella pneumoniae.
   5941..6062    +  polyA_signal   SV40 poly(A) signal: SV40 polyadenylation signal
   6135..6151    -  protein_bind   lac operator: The lac repressor binds to the lac operator to inhibit transcription in E. coli. This inhibition can be relieved by adding lactose or isopropyl-β-D-thiogalactopyranoside (IPTG). lac repressor encoded by lacI
   6159..6189    -  promoter       lac promoter: promoter for the E. coli lac operon
   6204..6225    -  protein_bind   CAP binding site: CAP binding activates transcription in the presence of cAMP. E. coli catabolite activator protein
   6238..6330    -  CDS            lacI (fragment): lac repressor; lacI; The lac repressor binds to the lac operator to inhibit transcription in E. coli. This inhibition can be relieved by adding lactose or isopropyl-β-D-thiogalactopyranoside (IPTG).
   6513..7101    -  rep_origin     ori: high-copy-number ColE1/pMB1/pBR322/pUC origin of replication
   7272..8132    -  CDS            AmpR: β-lactamase; bla; confers resistance to ampicillin, carbenicillin, and related antibiotics
   8133..8237    -  promoter       AmpR promoter: bla
>Addgene plasmid #226392 | pcDNA3.1(-).TagRFP.T-2A-V5-T217D.Tau2N4R-WPRE | addgene full sequence | sequence record 450769 | Addgene NGS Result
GACGGATCGGGAGATCTCCCGATCCCCTATGGTGCACTCTCAGTACAATCTGCTCTGATGCCGCATAGTT
AAGCCAGTATCTGCTCCCTGCTTGTGTGTTGGAGGTCGCTGAGTAGTGCGCGAGCAAAATTTAAGCTACA
ACAAGGCAAGGCTTGACCGACAATTGCATGAAGAATCTGCTTAGGGTTAGGCGTTTTGCGCTGCTTCGCG
ATGTACGGGCCAGATATACGCGTTGACATTGATTATTGACTAGTTATTAATAGTAATCAATTACGGGGTC
ATTAGTTCATAGCCCATATATGGAGTTCCGCGTTACATAACTTACGGTAAATGGCCCGCCTGGCTGACCG
CCCAACGACCCCCGCCCATTGACGTCAATAATGACGTATGTTCCCATAGTAACGCCAATAGGGACTTTCC
ATTGACGTCAATGGGTGGAGTATTTACGGTAAACTGCCCACTTGGCAGTACATCAAGTGTATCATATGCC
AAGTACGCCCCCTATTGACGTCAATGACGGTAAATGGCCCGCCTGGCATTATGCCCAGTACATGACCTTA
TGGGACTTTCCTACTTGGCAGTACATCTACGTATTAGTCATCGCTATTACCATGGTGATGCGGTTTTGGC
AGTACATCAATGGGCGTGGATAGCGGTTTGACTCACGGGGATTTCCAAGTCTCCACCCCATTGACGTCAA
TGGGAGTTTGTTTTGGCACCAAAATCAACGGGACTTTCCAAAATGTCGTAACAACTCCGCCCCATTGACG
CAAATGGGCGGTAGGCGTGTACGGTGGGAGGTCTATATAAGCAGAGCTCTCTGGCTAACTAGAGAACCCA
CTGCTTACTGGCTTATCGAAATTAATACGACTCACTATAGGGAGACCCAAGCTGGCTAGCGTTTAAACGG
GCCCTCTAGACTCGAGCTCAAGCTTCGAATTCTGCAGTCGACGGTACCGCGGGCCCGGGATCCACCGGTC
GCCACCATGGTGTCTAAGGGCGAAGAGCTGATTAAGGAGAACATGCACATGAAGCTGTACATGGAGGGCA
CCGTGAACAACCACCACTTCAAGTGCACATCCGAGGGCGAAGGCAAGCCCTACGAGGGCACCCAGACCAT
GAGAATCAAGGTGGTCGAGGGCGGCCCTCTCCCCTTCGCCTTCGACATCCTGGCTACCAGCTTCATGTAC
GGCAGCAGAACCTTCATCAACCACACCCAGGGCATCCCCGACTTCTTTAAGCAGTCCTTCCCTGAGGGCT
TCACATGGGAGAGAGTCACCACATACGAAGACGGGGGCGTGCTGACCGCTACCCAGGACACCAGCCTCCA
GGACGGCTGCCTCATCTACAACGTCAAGATCAGAGGGGTGAACTTCCCATCCAACGGCCCTGTGATGCAG
AAGAAAACACTCGGCTGGGAGGCCAACACCGAGATGCTGTACCCCGCTGACGGCGGCCTGGAAGGCAGAA
CCGACATGGCCCTGAAGCTCGTGGGCGGGGGCCACCTGATCTGCAACTTCAAGACCACATACAGATCCAA
GAAACCCGCTAAGAACCTCAAGATGCCCGGCGTCTACTATGTGGACCACAGACTGGAAAGAATCAAGGAG
GCCGACAAAGAGACCTACGTCGAGCAGCACGAGGTGGCTGTGGCCAGATACTGCGACCTCCCTAGCAAAC
TGGGGCACAAACTTAATGGCATGGACGAGCTGTACAAGGGTACCGGCGAGGGCAGAGGAAGTCTGCTAAC
ATGCGGTGACGTCGAGGAGAATCCTGGCCCAACCGGTAAAGGTAAGCCTATCCCTAACCCTCTCCTCGGT
CTCGATTCTACGACTAGTGCTGAGCCCCGCCAGGAGTTCGAAGTGATGGAAGATCACGCTGGGACGTACG
GGTTGGGGGACAGGAAAGATCAGGGGGGCTACACCATGCACCAAGACCAAGAGGGTGACACGGACGCTGG
CCTGAAAGAATCTCCCCTGCAGACCCCCACTGAGGACGGATCTGAGGAACCGGGCTCTGAAACCTCTGAT
GCTAAGAGCACTCCAACAGCGGAAGATGTGACAGCACCCTTAGTGGATGAGGGAGCTCCCGGCAAGCAGG
CTGCCGCGCAGCCCCACACGGAGATCCCAGAAGGAACCACAGCTGAAGAAGCAGGCATTGGAGACACCCC
CAGCCTGGAAGACGAAGCTGCTGGTCACGTGACCCAAGCTCGCATGGTCAGTAAAAGCAAAGACGGGACT
GGAAGCGATGACAAAAAAGCCAAGGGGGCTGATGGTAAAACGAAGATCGCCACACCGCGGGGAGCAGCCC
CTCCAGGCCAGAAGGGCCAGGCCAACGCCACCAGGATTCCAGCAAAAACCCCGCCCGCTCCAAAGACACC
ACCCAGCTCTGGTGAACCTCCAAAATCAGGGGATCGCAGCGGCTACAGCAGCCCCGGCTCCCCAGGCACT
CCCGGCAGCCGCTCCCGCACCCCGTCCCTTCCAGATCCACCCACCCGGGAGCCCAAGAAGGTGGCAGTGG
TCCGTACTCCACCCAAGTCGCCGTCTTCCGCCAAGAGCCGCCTG
[387 nt withheld, positions 2565-2951]
ACCCACAAGCTGACCTTCCGCGAGAACGCCAAAGCCAAGACAGACCACGGGGCGGAGATCGTGTACAAGT
CGCCAGTGGTGTCTGGGGACACGTCTCCACGGCATCTCAGCAATGTCTCCTCCACCGGCAGCATCGACAT
GGTAGACTCGCCCCAGCTCGCCACGCTAGCTGACGAGGTGTCTGCCTCCCTGGCCAAGCAGGGTTTGTAG
GGATCCGATTATCGATAATCAACCTCTGGATTACAAAATTTGTGAAAGATTGACTGGTATTCTTAACTAT
GTTGCTCCTTTTACGCTATGTGGATACGCTGCTTTAATGCCTTTGTATCATGCTATTGCTTCCCGTATGG
CTTTCATTTTCTCCTCCTTGTATAAATCCTGGTTGCTGTCTCTTTATGAGGAGTTGTGGCCCGTTGTCAG
GCAACGTGGCGTGGTGTGCACTGTGTTTGCTGACGCAACCCCCACTGGTTGGGGCATTGCCACCACCTGT
CAGCTCCTTTCCGGGACTTTCGCTTTCCCCCTCCCTATTGCCACGGCGGAACTCATCGCCGCCTGCCTTG
CCCGCTGCTGGACAGGGGCTCGGCTGTTGGGCACTGACAATTCCGTGGTGTTGTCGGGGAAATCATCGTC
CTTTCCTTGGCTGCTCGCCTGTGTTGCCACCTGGATTCTGCGCGGGACGCCCTTCTGCTACGTCCCTTCG
GCCCTCAATCCAGCGGACCTTCCTTCCCGCGGCCTGCTGCCGGCTCTGCGGCCTCTTCCGCGTCTTCGCC
TTCGCCCTCAGACGAGTCGGATCTCCCTTTGGGCCGCCTCCCCGCATCGATACCGTCGACGATATCTGCA
GAATTCCACCACACTGGACTAGTGGATCCGAGCTCGGTACCAAGCTTAAGTTTAAACCGCTGATCAGCCT
CGACTGTGCCTTCTAGTTGCCAGCCATCTGTTGTTTGCCCCTCCCCCGTGCCTTCCTTGACCCTGGAAGG
TGCCACTCCCACTGTCCTTTCCTAATAAAATGAGGAAATTGCATCGCATTGTCTGAGTAGGTGTCATTCT
ATTCTGGGGGGTGGGGTGGGGCAGGACAGCAAGGGGGAGGATTGGGAAGACAATAGCAGGCATGCTGGGG
ATGCGGTGGGCTCTATGGCTTCTGAGGCGGAAAGAACCAGCTGGGGCTCTAGGGGGTATCCCC
[124 nt withheld, positions 4135-4258]
C
[91 nt withheld, positions 4260-4350]
A
[49 nt withheld, positions 4352-4400]
CCTTTGACGTTGGAGTCCACGTTCTTT
[37 nt withheld, positions 4428-4464]
ACCCTATCTCGGTCTATTCTTTTGATTTATAAGGGATTTTGCCGATTTCGGCCTATTGGTTAAAAAATGA
GCTGATTTAACAAAAATTTAACGCGAATTAATTCTGTGGAATGTGTGTCAGTTAGGGTGTGGAAAGTCCC
CAGGCTCCCCAGCAGGCAGAAGTATGCAAAGCATGCATCTCAATTAGTCAGCAACCAGGTGTGGAAAGTC
CCCAGGCTCCCCAGCAGGCAGAAGTATGCAAAGCATGCATCTCAATTAGTCAGCAACCATAGTCCCGCCC
CTAACTCCGCCCATCCCGCCCCTAACTCCGCCCAGTTCCGCCCATTCTCCGCCCCATGGCTGACTAATTT
TTTTTATTTATGCAGAGGCCGAGGCCGCCTCTGCCTCTGAGCTATTCCAGAAGTAGTGAGGAGGCTTTTT
TGGAGGCCTAGGCTTTTGCAAAAAGCTCCCGGGAGCTTGTATATCCATTTTCGGATCTGATCAAGAGACA
GGATGAGGATCGTTTCGCATGATTGAACAAGATGGATTGCACGCAGGTTCTCCGGCCGCTTGGGTGGAGA
GGCTATTCGGCTATGACTGGGCACAACAGACAATCGGCTGCTCTGATGCCGCCGTGTTCCGGCTGTCAGC
GCAGGGGCGCCCGGTTCTTTTTGTCAAGACCGACCTGTCCGGTGCCCTGAATGAACTGCAGGACGAGGCA
GCGCGGCTATCGTGGCTGGCCACGACGGGCGTTCCTTGCGCAGCTGTGCTCGACGTTGTCACTGAAGCGG
GAAGGGACTGGCTGCTATTGGGCGAAGTGCCGGGGCAGGATCTCCTGTCATCTCACCTTGCTCCTGCCGA
GAAAGTATCCATCATGGCTGATGCAATGCGGCGGCTGCATACGCTTGATCCGGCTACCTGCCCATTCGAC
CACCAAGCGAAACATCGCATCGAGCGAGCACGTACTCGGATGGAAGCCGGTCTTGTCGATCAGGATGATC
TGGACGAAGAGCATCAGGGGCTCGCGCCAGCCGAACTGTTCGCCAGGCTCAAGGCGCGCATGCCCGACGG
CGAGGATCTCGTCGTGACCCATGGCGATGCCTGCTTGCCGAATATCATGGTGGAAAATGGCCGCTTTTCT
GGATTCATCGACTGTGGCCGGCTGGGTGTGGCGGACCGCTATCAGGACATAGCGTTGGCTACCCGTGATA
TTGCTGAAGAGCTTGGCGGCGAATGGGCTGACCGCTTCCTCGTGCTTTACGGTATCGCCGCTCCCGATTC
GCAGCGCATCGCCTTCTATCGCCTTCTTGACGAGTTCTTCTGAGCGGGACTCTGGGGTTCGAAATGACCG
ACCAAGCGACGCCCAACCTGCCATCACGAGATTTCGATTCCACCGCCGCCTTCTATGAAAGGTTGGGCTT
CGGAATCGTTTTCCGGGACGCCGGCTGGATGATCCTCCAGCGCGGGGATCTCATGCTGGAGTTCTTCGCC
CACCCCAACTTGTTTATTGCAGCTTATAATGGTTACAAATAAAGCAATAGCATCACAAATTTCACAAATA
AAGCATTTTTTTCACTGCATTCTAGTTGTGGTTTGTCCAAACTCATCAATGTATCTTATCATGTCTGTAT
ACCGTCGACCTCTAGCTAGAGCTTGGCGTAATCATGGTCATAGCTGTTTCCTGTGTGAAATTGTTATCCG
CTCACAATTCCACACAACATACGAGCCGGAAGCATAAAGTGTAAAGCCTGGGGTGCCTAATGAGTGAGCT
AACTCACATTAATTGCGTTGCGCTCACTGCCCGCTTTCCAGTCGGGAAACCTGTCGTGCCAGCTGCATTA
ATGAATCGGCCAACGCGCGGGGAGAGGCGGTTTGCGTATTGGGCGCTCTTCCGCTTCCTCGCTCACTGAC
TCGCTGCGCTCGGTCGTTCGGCTGCGGCGAGCGGTATCAGCTCACTCAAAGGCGGTAATACGGTTATCCA
CAGAATCAGGGGATAACGCAGGAAAGAACATGTGAGCAAAAGGCCAGCAAAAGGCCAGGAACCGTAAAAA
GGCCGCGTTGCTGGCGTTTTTCCATAGGCTCCGCCCCCCTGACGAGCATCACAAAAATCGACGCTCAAGT
CAGAGGTGGCGAAACCCGACAGGACTATAAAGATACCAGGCGTTTCCCCCTGGAAGCTCCCTCGTGCGCT
CTCCTGTTCCGACCCTGCCGCTTACCGGATACCTGTCCGCCTTTCTCCCTTCGGGAAGCGTGGCGCTTTC
TCATAGCTCACGCTGTAGGTATCTCAGTTCGGTGTAGGTCGTTCGCTCCAAGCTGGGCTGTGTGCACGAA
CCCCCCGTTCAGCCCGACCGCTGCGCCTTATCCGGTAACTATCGTCTTGAGTCCAACCCGGTAAGACACG
ACTTATCGCCACTGGCAGCAGCCACTGGTAACAGGATTAGCAGAGCGAGGTATGTAGGCGGTGCTACAGA
GTTCTTGAAGTGGTGGCCTAACTACGGCTACACTAGAAGAACAGTATTTGGTATCTGCGCTCTGCTGAAG
CCAGTTACCTTCGGAAAAAGAGTTGGTAGCTCTTGATCCGGCAAACAAACCACCGCTGGTAGCGGTGGTT
TTTTTGTTTGCAAGCAGCAGATTACGCGCAGAAAAAAAGGATCTCAAGAAGATCCTTTGATCTTTTCTAC
GGGGTCTGACGCTCAGTGGAACGAAAACTCACGTTAAGGGATTTTGGTCATGAGATTATCAAAAAGGATC
TTCACCTAGATCCTTTTAAATTAAAAATGAAGTTTTAAATCAATCTAAAGTATATATGAGTAAACTTGGT
CTGACAGTTACCAATGCTTAATCAGTGAGGCACCTATCTCAGCGATCTGTCTATTTCGTTCATCCATAGT
TGCCTGACTCCCCGTCGTGTAGATAACTACGATACGGGAGGGCTTACCATCTGGCCCCAGTGCTGCAATG
ATACCGCGAGACCCACGCTCACCGGCTCCAGATTTATCAGCAATAAACCAGCCAGCCGGAAGGGCCGAGC
GCAGAAGTGGTCCTGCAACTTTATCCGCCTCCATCCAGTCTATTAATTGTTGCCGGGAAGCTAGAGTAAG
TAGTTCGCCAGTTAATAGTTTGCGCAACGTTGTTGCCATTGCTACAGGCATCGTGGTGTCACGCTCGTCG
TTTGGTATGGCTTCATTCAGCTCCGGTTCCCAACGATCAAGGCGAGTTACATGATCCCCCATGTTGTGCA
AAAAAGCGGTTAGCTCCTTCGGTCCTCCGATCGTTGTCAGAAGTAAGTTGGCCGCAGTGTTATCACTCAT
GGTTATGGCAGCACTGCATAATTCTCTTACTGTCATGCCATCCGTAAGATGCTTTTCTGTGACTGGTGAG
TACTCAACCAAGTCATTCTGAGAATAGTGTATGCGGCGACCGAGTTGCTCTTGCCCGGCGTCAATACGGG
ATAATACCGCGCCACATAGCAGAACTTTAAAAGTGCTCATCATTGGAAAACGTTCTTCGGGGCGAAAACT
CTCAAGGATCTTACCGCTGTTGAGATCCAGTTCGATGTAACCCACTCGTGCACCCAACTGATCTTCAGCA
TCTTTTACTTTCACCAGCGTTTCTGGGTGAGCAAAAACAGGAAGGCAAAATGCCGCAAAAAAGGGAATAA
GGGCGACACGGAAATGTTGAATACTCATACTCTTCCTTTTTCAATATTATTGAAGCATTTATCAGGGTTA
TTGTCTCATGAGCGGATACATATTTGAATGTATTTAGAAAAATAAACAAATAGGGGTTCCGCGCACATTT
CCCCGAAAAGTGCCACCTGACGTC
